Addgene plasmid #35081: BRCA1-(219-758)
Depositing lab: Cheryl Arrowsmith. Depositing organization: University Health Network. Publication: Characterization of segments from the central region of BRCA1: an intrinsically disordered scaffold for multiple protein-protein and protein-DNA interactions?. Mark WY, Liao JC, Lu Y, Ayed A, Laister R, Szymczyna B, Chakrabartty A, Arrowsmith CH. J Mol Biol. 2005 Jan 14;345(2):275-87. 10.1016/j.jmb.2004.10.045 PubMed 15571721.
Backbone
  Vector backbone: pET15b
  Backbone manufacturer: Novagen
  Backbone size w/o insert (bp): 5700
  Vector type: Bacterial Expression
Growth in bacteria
  Bacterial resistance: Ampicillin, 100 μg/mL
  Growth temperature: 37°C
  Growth strain: DH5alpha
  Copy number: High Copy
Gene/Insert
  Gene/Insert name: BRCA1
  Species: H. sapiens (human)
  Insert size (bp): 1617
  Mutation: Contains aa 219-758
  Entrez Gene: BRCA1 (a.k.a. BRCAI, BRCC1, BROVCA1, FANCS, IRIS, PNCA4, PPP1R53, PSCP, RNF53)
  Promoter: T7
  Tag / fusion protein: His (N terminal on backbone)
  Cloning method: Restriction Enzyme; 5′ cloning site NdeI (not destroyed); 3′ cloning site BamHI (not destroyed)
  Sequencing primers: 5′ T7; 3′ T7-term
Terms and licenses: Academic/Nonprofit Terms; Industry Terms: Not Available to Industry
Depositor comments: Protein expression in BL21DE3-Gold. Induce culture at OD600=0.8 with 0.5mM IPTG, 37oC for 3 hours.
How to cite: BRCA1-(219-758) was a gift from Cheryl Arrowsmith (Addgene plasmid # 35081 ; http://n2t.net/addgene:35081 ; RRID:Addgene_35081)
