[The description below was written by a language model from this plasmid's Addgene catalogue record.]
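Description:
BRCA1-(219-758) is a bacterial expression plasmid built on the Novagen pET15b backbone (about 5.7 kb without insert) for producing a fragment of human BRCA1 in E. coli. It is recorded as a high-copy plasmid maintained under ampicillin selection. It is propagated in a standard cloning strain, while protein production is carried out in a BL21(DE3)-type host, which supplies T7 RNA polymerase under IPTG-inducible control.

The insert is a 1,617 bp segment of the human BRCA1 coding sequence encoding amino acids 219–758, part of the large central region of the protein that lies between the N-terminal RING domain and the C-terminal BRCT repeats. It was cloned between the NdeI and BamHI sites, both of which were preserved. This places the fragment in frame behind the backbone-encoded N-terminal His tag and under the T7 promoter, with the vector's T7 terminator downstream. The His tag allows the recombinant polypeptide to be purified by immobilized metal affinity chromatography.

According to the associated publication, constructs of this kind were used to characterise segments of the BRCA1 central region, which is proposed to be an intrinsically disordered scaffold mediating multiple protein–protein and protein–DNA interactions. The plasmid therefore suits the preparation of purified BRCA1 fragment for biophysical, structural and binding studies. No annotated feature table was supplied, so backbone details beyond those in the catalogue fields are not confirmed by this record.
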