>Addgene plasmid #35081 | BRCA1-(219-758) | addgene partial sequence | sequence record 45006 | T7 5'-TAATACGACTCACTATAGGG-3'
GATATACCATGGGCAGCAGCCATCATCATCATCATCACAGCAGCGGCCTGGTGCCGCGCGGCAGCCATAT
GGATTCTGCAAAAAAGGCTGCTTGTGAATTTTCTGAGACGGATGTAACAAATACTGAACATCATCAACCC
AGTAATAATGATTTGAACACCACTGAGAAGCGTGCAGCTGAGAGGCATCCAGAAAAGTATCAGGGTAGTT
CTGTTTCAAACTTGCATGTGGAGCCATGTGGCACAAATACTCATGCCAGCTCATTACAGCATGAGAACAG
CAGTTTATTACTCACTAAAGACAGAATGAATGTAGAAAAGGCTGAATTCTGTAATAAAAGCAAACAGCCT
GGCTTAGCAAGGAGCCAACATAACAGATGGGCTGGAAGTAAGGAAACATGTAATGATAGGCGGACTCCCA
GCACAGAAAAAAAGGTAGATCTGAATGCTGATCCCCTGTGTGAGAGAAAAGAATGGAATAAGCAGAAACT
GCCATGCTCAGAGAATCCTAGAGATACTGAAGATGTTCCTTGGATAACACTAAATAGCAGCATTCAGAAA
GTTAATGAGTGGTTTTCCAGAAGTGATGAACTGTTAGGTTCTGATGACTCACATGATGGGGAGTCTGAAT
CAAATGCCAAAGTAGCTGATGTATTGGACGTTCTAAATGAGGTAGATGAATATTCTGGTTCTTCAGAGAA
AATAGACTTACTGGCCAGTGATCCTCATGAGGCTTTAATATGTAAAAGTGAAAGAGTTCACTCCAAATCA
GTAGAGAGTAATATTGAAGACAAAATATTTGGGAAAACCTATCGGAAGAAGGCAAGCCTC
