>Addgene plasmid #35081 | BRCA1-(219-758) | addgene partial sequence | sequence record 45104 | T7-term
GCAGCCGGATCCTTACAACACCCTTTCTCCACTTAACATGAGATCTTTGGGGTCTTCAGCATTATTAGAC
ACTTTAACTGTTTCTAGTTTCTCTTCTTTTTCTTCTCTTGGAAGGCTAGGATTGACAAATTCTTTAAGTT
CACTGGTATTTGAACACTTAGTAAAAGAACCAGGTGCATTTGTTAACTTCAGCTCTGGGAAAGTATCGCT
GTCATGTCTTTTACTTGTCTGTTCATTTGGCTTGTTACTCTTCTTGGCTCCAGTTGCAGGTTCTTTACCT
TCCATGAGTTGTAGGTTTCTGCTGTGCCTGACTGGCATTTGGTTGTACTTTTTTTTCTTTATCTCTTCAC
TGCTAGAACAACTATCAATTTGCAATTCAGTACAATTAGGTGGGCTTAGATTTCTACTGACTACTAGTTC
AAGCGCATGAATATGCCTGGTAGAAGACTTCCTCCTCAGCCTATTCTTTTTAGGTGCTTTTGAATTGTGG
ATATTTAATTCGAGTTCCATATTGCTTATACTGCTGCTTATAGGTTCAGCTTTCGTTTTGAAAGCAGATT
CTTTTTCGAGTGATTCTATTGGGTTAGGATTTTTCTCATTCTGAATAGAATCACCTTTTGTTTTATTCTC
ATGACCACTATTAGTAATATTCATCACTTGACCATTCTGCTCCGTTTGGTTAGTTCCCTGATTTATCATT
TCAGGAGTCTTTTGAACTGCCAAATCTGCTTTCTTGATAAAATCCTCAGGATGAAGGCCTGATGTAGGTC
TCCTTTTACGCTTTAATTTATTTGTGAGGGGACGCTCTTGTATTATCTGTGGCTCAGTA
